>Addgene plasmid #61923 | pFA6a LEU2 | depositor full sequence | sequence record 109932 | pFA6a LEU2 sequence 4752 bps
TAAGCAGGCTAACCGGAACCTGTATTATTTAGTTTATGCTACGTTAAATAAAGACCTTTCGTTCACATAA
CTGAATGTGTAATGGCCTTGAGATTTCAAGCATACCAAGTTGGTGGAGACGGGGTCGTTACAAAAGACTC
TTTAAGCCAAGATTTCCTTGACAGCCTTGGCGATAGCATCGCCAACCTCAGTGGTAGAGTTAGAACCACC
AAGGTCACCGGTTCTGACACCTGCATCCAAGACATTTCTAACAGCTTCTTCAAGAGCCCTACCTTCTTCA
ACCAAATCCAAGGATAACTTCAACATCATAGCTGCAGATAAGATGGTAGCAATTGGGTTAACCTTGTTTG
CTGGTAAATCTGGGGCAGAACCATGACATGGTTCGTACAAACCGAATGCCTTGTTAGTGTCAGGTAGGGA
AGCTAGAGATGCAGAAGGTAATAAACCCAAAGAACCTGGAATAACAGAGGCTTCATCGGAGATAATATCA
CCAAACATGTTGTTGGTAATAACAACACCGTTTAGCTTAGTTGGTGATTTAACCAAAATCATAGCAGCAG
AGTCGATCAATTGGTGCTGAACAGTTAATTGTGGGAACTCAGTCTTGATGGTTTCTTCAACAGTCTTTCT
CCACAATCTGGAAGAGGCAAGCACGTTAGCCTTGTCAAGAGACCAGATTGGTAATGGTGGGTTTTGTTGC
AATGCCAAGAAAGCAGCCATTCTTGTAATTCTTTGAACTTCAGGAACACTGTATTTCTCAGAGTCCCAAG
CAACTCCGTCACCTTCATCTTCTTTTCTTTCACCAAAGTAGATACCACCAACCAATTCTCTAACGACGAC
GAAATCGGTACCCTTTGCATATTCAGGCTTCAAAGGAGAAAGATCTAGTAAAGAATCAGAAGCAAAGTTA
CATGGTCTCAAGTTGGCGTATAGACCCAATTCCTTTCTGATCTTCAATAGACCTTGTTCTGGTCTAACTG
CGCCCGTACCCCATTTTGGACCACCAACAGCACCTAGTAAGACAGCATCGGCTTTCTTAGAGGCTTCTAG
AGCTTCATCTGGTAAAGGAGTGCCAGTGGCATCGATGGCAGCACCCCCGATCAAGTGATGTTGGAAATTG
AACTTAATTTCTGGACGGACTTCAGCAATGGCATTCAAGACCTTAATAGCTTCGTCAGTAACTTCTTTAC
CGACGTGATCACCCGGTAGGACAACGATATTCTTAGACATGGTATAATCTGTGTAGTGTGGGATACTTTT
TACTTCTTCAAATAGGTATCAACAATAAAAATAAATCGAAGCAAATGTAGGAATGCGTTAAAGCAGATGT
ACTTACTTAGAGTACATAGATATATTTATATAATTCAATATATAAAAGTATATGAAGCATCTGATGTTGA
ACCTGTCATGACTCTAAACTGGAATGGGTAGTTATGCTTCTGAAGGTTTTCCGTTAGAAAATGAGTGCAG
GGATCAGGCCCGGAACCGGTTTTAGCCTGAAAGGAAAAGAAAAAAATGCGGTGATTACTAGCACGTGACT
GCGCTGAATTGGAATCCACCACAAGTACAGCGAATGGCAAGAGGGAAGGGGAATATATTGTGCCTGGCGG
TAGCGTCTGCTATATCAAATGTTAAACATAACTAAATGCAGTAGTGAATAGAGTAATGTATTTCTACATA
TGTGGGTAGGGCCAATGGGAGCCCGATGTCTATTGTACAGATATTTTCCTTTTATAGTTAATCAATTCAA
CTTGGAAATCATTGAGTCGATATCTACTTGGATAACTGGAGCCGTGGCAGCGTTTGAAATTTGACGAGTC
TTCTTGTTTTGTTCGCGCATTTTCAGTTTATTCAAACGGGAGATGGCACCGAATCCACTGACTTCTCTGT
TCAATTTGAATGGTAATAGGAAGAAAGTACATTTCGAGAAATTTTCGCCCAACGTCGAAATCTCATGGAT
GATATCCTCGATACAAATGACACCTTCATCACCTAATTTCTCTTCAACGATATTGTTGTCATTCAAGATT
ATCTCTTTTGGTTCTTTATCTTCTGGCCTTTGCCACATTATTCTAGATCTCTTTTGGATTAAAGAACGGA
TAGATGCAAGTGAAGGTTGTCCGATAACAATATATGGTGATACAAGTTTCAACAATGGGTACACGTCCTT
GGTAAGTTTGATGAAAACACCAGTGTTCAACTCAACAAGTCTCAAAAGAGATAACACTTTGTAAGCCTTT
GCTGGGATCTTCACAGCGTTTAAACGAGCTCGAATTCATCGATGATATCAGATCCACTAGTGGCCTATGC
GGCCGCGGATCTGCCGGTCTCCCTATAGTGAGTCGTATTAATTTCGATAAGCCAGGTTAACCTGCATTAA
TGAATCGGCCAACGCGCGGGGAGAGGCGGTTTGCGTATTGGGCGCTCTTCCGCTTCCTCGCTCACTGACT
CGCTGCGCTCGGTCGTTCGGCTGCGGCGAGCGGTATCAGCTCACTCAAAGGCGGTAATACGGTTATCCAC
AGAATCAGGGGATAACGCAGGAAAGAACATGTGAGCAAAAGGCCAGCAAAAGGCCAGGAACCGTAAAAAG
GCCGCGTTGCTGGCGTTTTTCCATAGGCTCCGCCCCCCTGACGAGCATCACAAAAATCGACGCTCAAGTC
AGAGGTGGCGAAACCCGACAGGACTATAAAGATACCAGGCGTTTCCCCCTGGAAGCTCCCTCGTGCGCTC
TCCTGTTCCGACCCTGCCGCTTACCGGATACCTGTCCGCCTTTCTCCCTTCGGGAAGCGTGGCGCTTTCT
CAATGCTCACGCTGTAGGTATCTCAGTTCGGTGTAGGTCGTTCGCTCCAAGCTGGGCTGTGTGCACGAAC
CCCCCGTTCAGCCCGACCGCTGCGCCTTATCCGGTAACTATCGTCTTGAGTCCAACCCGGTAAGACACGA
CTTATCGCCACTGGCAGCAGCCACTGGTAACAGGATTAGCAGAGCGAGGTATGTAGGCGGTGCTACAGAG
TTCTTGAAGTGGTGGCCTAACTACGGCTACACTAGAAGGACAGTATTTGGTATCTGCGCTCTGCTGAAGC
CAGTTACCTTCGGAAAAAGAGTTGGTAGCTCTTGATCCGGCAAACAAACCACCGCTGGTAGCGGTGGTTT
TTTTGTTTGCAAGCAGCAGATTACGCGCAGAAAAAAAGGATCTCAAGAAGATCCTTTGATCTTTTCTACG
GGGTCTGACGCTCAGTGGAACGAAAACTCACGTTAAGGGATTTTGGTCATGAGATTATCAAAAAGGATCT
TCACCTAGATCCTTTTAAATTAAAAATGAAGTTTTAAATCAATCTAAAGTATATATGAGTAAACTTGGTC
TGACAGTTACCAATGCTTAATCAGTGAGGCACCTATCTCAGCGATCTGTCTATTTCGTTCATCCATAGTT
GCCTGACTCCCCGTCGTGTAGATAACTACGATACGGGAGGGCTTACCATCTGGCCCCAGTGCTGCAATGA
TACCGCGAGACCCACGCTCACCGGCTCCAGATTTATCAGCAATAAACCAGCCAGCCGGAAGGGCCGAGCG
CAGAAGTGGTCCTGCAACTTTATCCGCCTCCATCCAGTCTATTAATTGTTGCCGGGAAGCTAGAGTAAGT
AGTTCGCCAGTTAATAGTTTGCGCAACGTTGTTGCCATTGCTACAGGCATCGTGGTGTCACGCTCGTCGT
TTGGTATGGCTTCATTCAGCTCCGGTTCCCAACGATCAAGGCGAGTTACATGATCCCCCATGTTGTGCAA
AAAAGCGGTTAGCTCCTTCGGTCCTCCGATCGTTGTCAGAAGTAAGTTGGCCGCAGTGTTATCACTCATG
GTTATGGCAGCACTGCATAATTCTCTTACTGTCATGCCATCCGTAAGATGCTTTTCTGTGACTGGTGAGT
ACTCAACCAAGTCATTCTGAGAATAGTGTATGCGGCGACCGAGTTGCTCTTGCCCGGCGTCAATACGGGA
TAATACCGCGCCACATAGCAGAACTTTAAAAGTGCTCATCATTGGAAAACGTTCTTCGGGGCGAAAACTC
TCAAGGATCTTACCGCTGTTGAGATCCAGTTCGATGTAACCCACTCGTGCACCCAACTGATCTTCAGCAT
CTTTTACTTTCACCAGCGTTTCTGGGTGAGCAAAAACAGGAAGGCAAAATGCCGCAAAAAAGGGAATAAG
GGCGACACGGAAATGTTGAATACTCATACTCTTCCTTTTTCAATATTATTGAAGCATTTATCAGGGTTAT
TGTCTCATGAGCGGATACATATTTGAATGTATTTAGAAAAATAAACAAATAGGGGTTCCGCGCACATTTC
CCCGAAAAGTGCCACCTGACGTCTAAGAAACCATTATTATCATGACATTAACCTATAAAAATAGGCGTAT
CACGAGGCCCTTTCGTCTCGCGCGTTTCGGTGATGACGGTGAAAACCTCTGACACATGCAGCTCCCGGAG
ACGGTCACAGCTTGTCTGTAAGCGGATGCCGGGAGCAGACAAGCCCGTCAGGGCGCGTCAGCGGGTGTTG
GCGGGTGTCGGGGCTGGCTTAACTATGCGGCATCAGAGCAGATTGTACTGAGAGTGCACCATATGGACAT
ATTGTCGTTAGAACGCGGCTACAATTAATACATAACCTTATGTATCATACACATACGATTTAGGTGACAC
TATAGAACGCGGCCGCCAGCTGAAGCTTCGTACGCTGCAGGTCGACGGATCCCCGGGTTAAT
Features (pLannotate 1.2.2; 10 found; start..end, strand, type, name):
    145..1224    -  CDS            LEU2: LEU3_YEAST - Experimental evidence at protein level: Swiss-Prot protein existence level 1. Catalyzes the oxidation of 3-carboxy-2-hydroxy-4- methylpentanoate (3-isopropylmalate) to 3-carboxy-4-methyl-2- oxopentanoate. The product decarboxylates to 4-methyl-2 oxopentanoate. From Saccharomyces cerevisiae (strain ATCC 204508 / S288c) (Baker's yeast).
   1745..2257    -  CDS            RLP7 (fragment): RLP7_YEAST - Also known as RPL7. Experimental evidence at protein level: Swiss-Prot protein existence level 1. Involved in the biogenesis of the 60S ribosomal subunit. May act as a specificity factor that binds precursor rRNAs and tethers the enzymes that carry out the early 5' to 3' exonucleolytic reactions that generate the mature rRNAs. From Saccharomyces cerevisiae (strain ATCC 204508 / S288c) (Baker's yeast).
   2332..2350    -  promoter       T7 promoter: promoter for bacteriophage T7 RNA polymerase
   2372..2425    -  CDS            lacI (fragment): lac repressor; lacI; The lac repressor binds to the lac operator to inhibit transcription in E. coli. This inhibition can be relieved by adding lactose or isopropyl-β-D-thiogalactopyranoside (IPTG).
   2608..3196    -  rep_origin     ori: high-copy-number ColE1/pMB1/pBR322/pUC origin of replication
   3367..4227    -  CDS            AmpR: β-lactamase; bla; confers resistance to ampicillin, carbenicillin, and related antibiotics
   4228..4332    -  promoter       AmpR promoter: bla
   4427..4462    +  CDS            rop (fragment): Rop protein, which maintains plasmids at low copy number; rop
   4564..4615    +  misc_feature   bom (fragment): basis of mobility region from pBR322
   4678..4696    +  promoter       SP6 promoter: promoter for bacteriophage SP6 RNA polymerase
