[The description below was written by a language model from this plasmid's Addgene catalogue record and pLannotate feature annotations shown in this document.]
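Description:
pFA6a LEU2 is a yeast genomic-targeting plasmid of about 4.75 kb in which the Kluyveromyces lactis LEU2 gene (KlLEU2) has been placed in the pFA6a backbone. It is an E. coli-propagated template plasmid. The annotation shows a high-copy ColE1/pUC-type origin and a β-lactamase gene with its own promoter for ampicillin selection, plus short remnants of lacI, rop and the pBR322 bom region that are backbone vestiges, not functional units. No yeast origin of replication or centromere is annotated. This fits a vector that is not meant to be maintained episomally in yeast and instead supplies a marker for chromosomal integration.

The payload is the LEU2 open reading frame, encoding 3-isopropylmalate dehydrogenase of the leucine biosynthesis pathway, which complements leu2 auxotrophy and allows selection on medium lacking leucine. The automated annotation matched this CDS to the Saccharomyces cerevisiae homologue, but the catalogue entry gives the source as K. lactis. A heterologous marker of this kind is generally preferred because its reduced identity to the S. cerevisiae locus limits unwanted recombination at the native LEU2 site. Adjacent to it is a fragment resembling RLP7, which probably reflects flanking genomic sequence carried along with the insert. The promoter and terminator driving LEU2 are not annotated, and the record does not state them. SP6 and T7 promoters flank the insert and serve as sequencing primer sites. Plasmids of the pFA6a series are typically used as PCR templates to amplify marker cassettes with homology tails for gene deletion or modification in budding yeast, although the record states only that the plasmid expresses K. lactis LEU2.
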