Addgene plasmid #61923: pFA6a LEU2
Purpose: Expression of K. lactis LEU2 cloned into pFA6a
Depositing lab: Jon Houseley & David Tollervey. Depositing organization: University of Edinburgh. Publication: Repeat expansion in the budding yeast ribosomal DNA can occur independently of the canonical homologous recombination machinery. Houseley J, Tollervey D. Nucleic Acids Res. 2011 Nov 1;39(20):8778-91. doi: 10.1093/nar/gkr589. Epub 2011 Jul 17. PubMed 21768125.
Backbone
  Vector backbone: pFA6a
  Total vector size (bp): 4750
  Vector type: Yeast genomic targeting
Growth in bacteria
  Bacterial resistance: Ampicillin, 100 μg/mL
  Growth temperature: 37°C
  Growth strain: DH5alpha
  Copy number: Unknown
Gene/Insert
  Gene/Insert name: LEU2 (alt name: KLLEU2)
  Species: Kluyveromyces lactis
  GenBank ID: X65545.1
  Cloning method: Unknown
  Sequencing primers: 5′ SP6; 3′ T7
Terms and licenses: Academic/Nonprofit Terms; Industry Terms: Not Available to Industry
How to cite: pFA6a LEU2 was a gift from Jon Houseley & David Tollervey (Addgene plasmid # 61923 ; http://n2t.net/addgene:61923 ; RRID:Addgene_61923)
