>Addgene plasmid #61923 | pFA6a LEU2 | addgene partial sequence | sequence record 109928 | SP6 5'-ATTTAGGTGACACTATAG-3'
AGCTTCGTACGCTGCAGGTCGACGGATCCCCGGGTTAATTAAGCAGGCTAACCGGAACCTGTATTATTTA
GTTTATGCTACGTTAAATAAAGACCTTTCGTTCACATAACTGAATGTGTAATGGCCTTGAGATTTCAAGC
ATACCAAGTTGGTGGAGACGGGGTCGTTACAAAAGACTCTTTAAGCCAAGATTTCCTTGACAGCCTTGGC
GATAGCATCGCCAACCTCAGTGGTAGAGTTAGAACCACCAAGGTCACCGGTTCTGACACCTGCATCCAAG
ACATTTCTAACAGCTTCTTCAAGAGCCCTACCTTCTTCAACCAAATCCAAGGATAACTTCAACATCATAG
CTGCAGATAAGATGGTAGCAATTGGGTTAACCTTGTTTGCTGGTAAATCTGGGGCAGAACCATGACATGG
TTCGTACAAACCGAATGCCTTGTTAGTGTCAGGTAGGGAAGCTAGAGATGCAGAAGGTAATAAACCCAAA
GAACCTGGAATAACAGAGGCTTCATCGGAGATAATATCACCAAACATGTTGTTGGTAATAACAACACCGT
TTAGCTTAGTTGGTGATTTAACCAAAATCATAGCAGCAGAGTCGATCAATTGGTGCTGAACAGTTAATTG
TGGGAACTCAGTCTTGATGGTTTCTTCAACAGTCTTTCTCCACAATCTGGAAGAGGCAAGCACGTTAGCC
TTGTCAAGAGACCAGATTGGTAATGGTGGGTTTTGTTGCAATGCCAAGAAAGCAGCCATTCTTGTAATTC
TTTGAACTTCAGGAACACTGTATTTCTCAGAGTCCCAAGCAACTCCGTCACCTTCATCTTCTTTTCTTTC
ACCAAAGTAGATACCACCAACCAATTCTCTAACGACGACGAAATCGGTACCCTTTGCATATTCAGGCTTC
AAAGGAGAAAGATCTAGTAAAGAATC
