>Addgene plasmid #61923 | pFA6a LEU2 | addgene partial sequence | sequence record 109930 | T7 5'-TAATACGACTCACTATAGGG-3'
CGCGGCCGCATAGGCCACTAGTGGATCTGATATCATCGATGAATTCGAGCTCGTTTAAACGCTGTGAAGA
TCCCAGCAAAGGCTTACAAAGTGTTATCTCTTTTGAGACTTGTTGAGTTGAACACTGGTGTTTTCATCAA
ACTTACCAAGGACGTGTACCCATTGTTGAAACTTGTATCACCATATATTGTTATCGGACAACCTTCACTT
GCATCTATCCGTTCTTTAATCCAAAAGAGATCTAGAATAATGTGGCAAAGGCCAGAAGATAAAGAACCAA
AAGAGATAATCTTGAATGACAACAATATCGTTGAAGAGAAATTAGGTGATGAAGGTGTCATTTGTATCGA
GGATATCATCCATGAGATTTCGACGTTGGGCGAAAATTTCTCGAAATGTACTTTCTTCCTATTACCATTC
AAATTGAACAGAGAAGTCAGTGGATTCGGTGCCATCTCCCGTTTGAATAAACTGAAAATGCGCGAACAAA
ACAAGAAGACTCGTCAAATTTCAAACGCTGCCACGGCTCCAGTTATCCAAGTAGATATCGACTCAATGAT
TTCCAAGTTGAATTGATTAACTATAAAAGGAAAATATCTGTACAATAGACATCGGGCTCCCATTGGCCCT
ACCCACATATGTAGAAATACATTACTCTATTCACTACTGCATTTAGTTATGTTTAACATTTGATATAGCA
GACGCTACCGCCAGGCACAATATATTCCCCTTCCCTCTTGCCATTCGCTGTACTTGTGGTGGATTCCAAT
TCAGCGCAGTCACGTGCTAGTAATCACCGCATTTTTTTCTTTTCCTTTCAGGCTAAAACCGGTTCCGGGC
CTGATCCCTGCACTCATTTTCTAACGGAAAACCTTCAGAAGCATAACTACCCATTCCAGTTTAGAGTCAT
GACAGGTTCAACATCAGATGCTTCATATACTTTTATATATTGAATTATATAAATATATCTATGTACTCTA
AGTAAGTACATCTGCTTTAACGCATTCCTACATTTGCTTCGATTTATTTTTATTG
